>Addgene plasmid #110059 | AAV-P(Per2)-DIO-intron2-dLUC | depositor full sequence | sequence record 207060 | AAV-P(Per2)-DIO-intron2-dLUC sequence 7928 bps
CCTGCAGGCAGCTGCGCGCTCGCTCGCTCACTGAGGCCGCCCGGGCAAAGCCCGGGCGTCGGGCGACCTT
TGGTCGCCCGGCCTCAGTGAGCGAGCGAGCGCGCAGAGAGGGAGTGGCCAACTCCATCACTAGGGGTTCC
TGCGGCCGCACGCGTCGGATTACCGAGGCTGGTCACGTCGTCGCAGGTGATAGGCCGGTGGCCCTGGTCT
CTGCCGGCTGTGAGTTGCGCAGCGGCCAAGCACCATTCCCCCGCGCCGCAGTGGTACGCGCCACTCCGGG
GCTGCACGAGCGGGCCACCGCCGTGCCAGGTGAATGGAAGTCCCGCAGGCCGGAAGTGGACGAGCCTACT
CGCCCGGGCGCGGGGGGGCGCAAGAGCGCGCAGCATCTTCATTGAGGAACCCGGGCGGCGAACATGGAGT
TCCATGTGCGTCTTATGTAAAGAGAGCGACGGGCGTCTCCACCAATTGATGAGCGTAGCTCTCAGGTTCC
GCCCCGCCAGTATGCAAATGAGGTGGCACTCCGACCAATGGCGCGCGCAGGGGCGGGCTCAGCGCGCGCG
GTCACGTTTTCCACTATGTGACAGCGGAGGGCGACGCGGCGGCAGCGGCGCTACTGGGACTAGCGGCTCC
GGGCGGCTGCGGCGCAGGCCGAGCGCACCAAGTGACGGGCCGAGCAAGGGATCTAGAGTCGACTCCGGAA
TAACTTCGTATAGGATACTTTATACGAAGTTATGCAGAATGGTAGCTGGATTGTAGCTGCTATTAGCAAT
ATGAAACCTCTTAATAACTTCGTATAGCATACATTATACGAAGTTATGGTTAGACGTTGATCCTGGCGCT
GGCGCAAGCAGCAGGGTGTCTATCCATGCCGCTCTCCTGGGCGCAGCTCATGGGCAGGGTGCCGGCGGCC
TGCTCCTCCACCTCGGGAGGGAAGCCGTGGCTGTTAAGGTGGATCACAAAGTGGCTTAAGCTACTGAACC
AGTTCTTGCAAGCAGAATTCACGGCGATCTTGCCGCCCTTCTTGGCCTTAATGAGAATCTCGCGGATCTT
GCGGGCGTCCAACTTGCCGGTCAGTCCTTTAGGCACCTCGTCCACGAACACAACACCACCGCGCAGCTTC
TTGGCGGTTGTAACCTGGCTGGCCACATAGTCCACGATCTCCTTCTCGGTCATGGTTTTACCGTGTTCCA
GCACGACGACTGCGGCGGGCAGCTCGCCGGCATCGTCGTCGGGCAGGCCGGCGACCCCGGCGTCGAAGAT
GTTGGGGTGTTGCAGCAGGATGCTCTCCAGTTCGGCTGGGGCTACCTGGTAGCCCTTGTATTTGATCAGG
CTCTTCAGCCGGTCCACGATGAAGAAGTGCTCGTCCTCGTCCCAGTAGGCGATGTCGCCGCTGTGCAGCC
AGCCGTCCTTGTCGATGAGAGCGTTTGTAGCCTCGGGGTTGTTAACGTAGCCGCTCATGATCATGGGGCC
ACGGACGCACAGCTCGCCGCGCTGGTTCACACCCAGTGTCTTACCGGTGTCCAAGTCCACCACCTTAGCC
TCGAAGAAGGGCACCACCTTGCCTACTGCGCCAGGCTTGTCGTCCCCTTCGGGGGTGATCAGAATGGCGC
TGGTTGTTTCTGTCAGGCCGTAGCCCTGGCGGATGCCTGGTAGGTGGAAGCGTTTGGCCACGGCCTCACC
TACCTCCTTGCTGAGCGGCGCCCCGCCGCTGGCGATCTCGTGCAAGTTGCTTAGGTCGTACTTGTCGATG
AGAGTGCTCTTAGCGAAGAAGCTAAATAGTGTGGGCACCAGCAGGGCAGATTGAATCTTATAGTCTTGCA
AGCTGCGCAAGAATAGCTCCTCCTCGAAGCGGTACATGAGCACGACCCGAAAGCCGCAGATCAAGTAGCC
CAGCGTGGTGAACATGCCGAAGCCGTGGTGAAATGGCACCACGCTGAGGATAGCGGTGTCGGGGATGATC
TGGTTGCCGAAGATGGGGTCGCGGGCATGACTGAATCGGACACAAGCGGTGCGGTGCGGTAGGGCTACGC
CCTTGGGCAATCCGGTACTGCCACTACTGTTCATGATCAGGGCGATGGTTTTGTCCCGGTCGAAGCTCTC
GGGCACGAAGTCGTACTCGTTGAAGCCGGGTGGCAAATGGGAAGTCACGAAGGTGTACATGCTTTGGAAG
CCCTGGTAGTCGGTCTTGCTATCCATGATGATGATCTTTTGTATGATCGGTAGCTTCTTTTGCACGTTGA
GGATCTTTTGCAGCCCTTTCTTGCTCACGAATACGACGGTGGGCTGGCTGATGCCCATGCTGTTCAGCAG
CTCGCGCTCGTTGTAGATGTCGTTAGCTGGGGCCACAGCCACACCGATGAACAGGGCACCCAACACGGGC
ATGAAGAACTGCAAGCTATTCTCGCTGCACACCACGATCCGATGGTTTGTATTCAGCCCATAGCGCTTCA
TAGCTTCTGCCAGCCGAACGCTCATCTCGAAGTACTCGGCGTAGGTAATGTCCACCTCGATATGTGCGTC
GGTAAAGGCGATGGTGCCGGGCACCAGGGCGTAGCGCTTCATGGCTTTGTGCAGCTGCTCGCCGGCGGTC
CCGTCTTCGAGTGGGTAGAATGGCGCTGGGCCCTTCTTAATGTTTTTGGCATCTTCACCTGCAGGGCCCT
GAAAATACAGGTTTTCGGATCCTGAACCGCCTGCCGATCCCTCATGCCACTCTATTTTCTGAGCTTCGAA
AATATCGTTCAGGCCGCTAGCTGCGGCCGCTCCACCCTTATCGTCATCGTCCTTGTAGTCGATGTCATGA
TCTTTATAATCACCGTCATGGTCTTTGTAGTCCTGCAAGGGAAGATAGATAGATAAGATCTCCACACGCC
TCTTCCCCCAACCAGCCGATAAAACTGACCAGGGACATCACACCAGAGATTTTAAAGAAAATATTACCGT
ATGCTGGGTGGTGGCTTTGGGACAAAGGACTTGCCTGGAGTGCCTGAGACCCATAGTATGGCCTCCATAC
TTCCCCTCAAAATAAAAGTCAGAGCTGGAGAATCAGCTCAATGGTGAAGAGAAGCACCCACACGGCTGCT
TACACCCATCTGTAACTCACAGTTCCAGGGGATCCAATGCCCTCTTCTGTCCCCTATGGTCACCAAACAT
GCAAGTGGTGCACCGACATACATACAGGCAAAACACCCATATACTTTAAAGTAAAAATTTAAAAAAGGAA
AAGTCATGTTAAAACTGAAACATAAGAGCTTCAGCTATTAGGAGACTTGAACACTGAGAGACAGAAATGA
AAAGGAATATTCTGTGATCGAATGCATGTGTGTGAGCAGGCTCCTCCGAGGTCTTACTGGACTGTCTGTT
AAGTGCATCAGATACAAAAATGCAAAGATGACGTGGTATCGTTATTTGGAAGGACAAAGTACAATAAATA
CCATCTACAGGATTAAGAAGTACTGCCATCCTGCAAGTCCTGGTACTTGCTGCTTGAAGACGGGCGACAA
ACTATGGAGGGAGCCACCCGTGTCCTGTGTGCGAGGGCCTGGCCTGAGGCTGACCTACCTTGTCATCGTC
ATCCTTGTAGTCCATGGTGGCCTCTCCTTCGAGTGCAAAAAGAACAAGTAGCTTGTATTCTATAGTGTCA
CCTAAATGCTAGCCTATAGTGAGTCGTATTAAGTACTCTAGCCTTAAGAGCTGTAATTGAACTGGGAGTG
GACACCTGTGGAGAGAAAGGCAAAGTGGATGTCAGTAAGACCAATAGGTGCCTATCAGAAACGCAAGAGT
CTTCTCTGTCTCGACAAGCCCAGTTTCTATTGGTCTCCTTAAACCTGTCTTGTAACCTTGATACTTACCT
GCCCAGTGCCTCACGACCAACTTTCGCTACCTTAGGACCGTTATAGTTACTGCAGCGCTAGCATAACTTC
GTATAAAGTATCCTATACGAAGTTATTTGCCTTAACCCAGAAATTATCACTGTTATTCTTTAGAATGGTG
CAAAGAATAACTTCGTATAATGTATGCTATACGAAGTTATGAATTCGATATCAAGCTTATCGATAATCAA
CCTCTGGATTACAAAATTTGTGAAAGATTGACTGGTATTCTTAACTATGTTGCTCCTTTTACGCTATGTG
GATACGCTGCTTTAATGCCTTTGTATCATGCTATTGCTTCCCGTATGGCTTTCATTTTCTCCTCCTTGTA
TAAATCCTGGTTGCTGTCTCTTTATGAGGAGTTGTGGCCCGTTGTCAGGCAACGTGGCGTGGTGTGCACT
GTGTTTGCTGACGCAACCCCCACTGGTTGGGGCATTGCCACCACCTGTCAGCTCCTTTCCGGGACTTTCG
CTTTCCCCCTCCCTATTGCCACGGCGGAACTCATCGCCGCCTGCCTTGCCCGCTGCTGGACAGGGGCTCG
GCTGTTGGGCACTGACAATTCCGTGGTGTTGTCGGGGAAATCATCGTCCTTTCCTTGGCTGCTCGCCTAT
GTTGCCACCTGGATTCTGCGCGGGACGTCCTTCTGCTACGTCCCTTCGGCCCTCAATCCAGCGGACCTTC
CTTCCCGCGGCCTGCTGCCGGCTCTGCGGCCTCTTCCGCGTCTTCGCCTTCGCCCTCAGACGAGTCGGAT
CTCCCTTTGGGCCGCCTCCCCGCATCGATACCGAGCGCTGCTCGAGAGATCTACGGGTGGCATCCCTGTG
ACCCCTCCCCAGTGCCTCTCCTGGCCCTGGAAGTTGCCACTCCAGTGCCCACCAGCCTTGTCCTAATAAA
ATTAAGTTGCATCATTTTGTCTGACTAGGTGTCCTTCTATAATATTATGGGGTGGAGGGGGGTGGTATGG
AGCAAGGGGCAAGTTGGGAAGACAACCTGTAGGGCCTGCGGGGTCTATTGGGAACCAAGCTGGAGTGCAG
TGGCACAATCTTGGCTCACTGCAATCTCCGCCTCCTGGGTTCAAGCGATTCTCCTGCCTCAGCCTCCCGA
GTTGTTGGGATTCCAGGCATGCATGACCAGGCTCAGCTAATTTTTGTTTTTTTGGTAGAGACGGGGTTTC
ACCATATTGGCCAGGCTGGTCTCCAACTCCTAATCTCAGGTGATCTACCCACCTTGGCCTCCCAAATTGC
TGGGATTACAGGCGTGAACCACTGCTCCCTTCCCTGTCCTTCTGATTTTGTAGGTAACCACGTGCGGACC
GAGCGGCCGCAGGAACCCCTAGTGATGGAGTTGGCCACTCCCTCTCTGCGCGCTCGCTCGCTCACTGAGG
CCGGGCGACCAAAGGTCGCCCGACGCCCGGGCTTTGCCCGGGCGGCCTCAGTGAGCGAGCGAGCGCGCAG
CTGCCTGCAGGGGCGCCTGATGCGGTATTTTCTCCTTACGCATCTGTGCGGTATTTCACACCGCATA
[142 nt withheld, positions 5388-5529]
C
[141 nt withheld, positions 5531-5671]
CCTTTGACGTTGGAGTCCACGTTCTTT
[37 nt withheld, positions 5699-5735]
ACCCTATCTCGGGCTATTCTTTTGATTTATAAGGGATTTTGCCGATTTCGGCCTATTGGTTAAAAAATGA
GCTGATTTAACAAAAATTTAACGCGAATTTTAACAAAATATTAACGTTTACAATTTTATGGTGCACTCTC
AGTACAATCTGCTCTGATGCCGCATAGTTAAGCCAGCCCCGACACCCGCCAACACCCGCTGACGCGCCCT
GACGGGCTTGTCTGCTCCCGGCATCCGCTTACAGACAAGCTGTGACCGTCTCCGGGAGCTGCATGTGTCA
GAGGTTTTCACCGTCATCACCGAAACGCGCGAGACGAAAGGGCCTCGTGATACGCCTATTTTTATAGGTT
AATGTCATGATAATAATGGTTTCTTAGACGTCAGGTGGCACTTTTCGGGGAAATGTGCGCGGAACCCCTA
TTTGTTTATTTTTCTAAATACATTCAAATATGTATCCGCTCATGAGACAATAACCCTGATAAATGCTTCA
ATAATATTGAAAAAGGAAGAGTATGAGTATTCAACATTTCCGTGTCGCCCTTATTCCCTTTTTTGCGGCA
TTTTGCCTTCCTGTTTTTGCTCACCCAGAAACGCTGGTGAAAGTAAAAGATGCTGAAGATCAGTTGGGTG
CACGAGTGGGTTACATCGAACTGGATCTCAACAGCGGTAAGATCCTTGAGAGTTTTCGCCCCGAAGAACG
TTTTCCAATGATGAGCACTTTTAAAGTTCTGCTATGTGGCGCGGTATTATCCCGTATTGACGCCGGGCAA
GAGCAACTCGGTCGCCGCATACACTATTCTCAGAATGACTTGGTTGAGTACTCACCAGTCACAGAAAAGC
ATCTTACGGATGGCATGACAGTAAGAGAATTATGCAGTGCTGCCATAACCATGAGTGATAACACTGCGGC
CAACTTACTTCTGACAACGATCGGAGGACCGAAGGAGCTAACCGCTTTTTTGCACAACATGGGGGATCAT
GTAACTCGCCTTGATCGTTGGGAACCGGAGCTGAATGAAGCCATACCAAACGACGAGCGTGACACCACGA
TGCCTGTAGCAATGGCAACAACGTTGCGCAAACTATTAACTGGCGAACTACTTACTCTAGCTTCCCGGCA
ACAATTAATAGACTGGATGGAGGCGGATAAAGTTGCAGGACCACTTCTGCGCTCGGCCCTTCCGGCTGGC
TGGTTTATTGCTGATAAATCTGGAGCCGGTGAGCGTGGGTCTCGCGGTATCATTGCAGCACTGGGGCCAG
ATGGTAAGCCCTCCCGTATCGTAGTTATCTACACGACGGGGAGTCAGGCAACTATGGATGAACGAAATAG
ACAGATCGCTGAGATAGGTGCCTCACTGATTAAGCATTGGTAACTGTCAGACCAAGTTTACTCATATATA
CTTTAGATTGATTTAAAACTTCATTTTTAATTTAAAAGGATCTAGGTGAAGATCCTTTTTGATAATCTCA
TGACCAAAATCCCTTAACGTGAGTTTTCGTTCCACTGAGCGTCAGACCCCGTAGAAAAGATCAAAGGATC
TTCTTGAGATCCTTTTTTTCTGCGCGTAATCTGCTGCTTGCAAACAAAAAAACCACCGCTACCAGCGGTG
GTTTGTTTGCCGGATCAAGAGCTACCAACTCTTTTTCCGAAGGTAACTGGCTTCAGCAGAGCGCAGATAC
CAAATACTGTCCTTCTAGTGTAGCCGTAGTTAGGCCACCACTTCAAGAACTCTGTAGCACCGCCTACATA
CCTCGCTCTGCTAATCCTGTTACCAGTGGCTGCTGCCAGTGGCGATAAGTCGTGTCTTACCGGGTTGGAC
TCAAGACGATAGTTACCGGATAAGGCGCAGCGGTCGGGCTGAACGGGGGGTTCGTGCACACAGCCCAGCT
TGGAGCGAACGACCTACACCGAACTGAGATACCTACAGCGTGAGCTATGAGAAAGCGCCACGCTTCCCGA
AGGGAGAAAGGCGGACAGGTATCCGGTAAGCGGCAGGGTCGGAACAGGAGAGCGCACGAGGGAGCTTCCA
GGGGGAAACGCCTGGTATCTTTATAGTCCTGTCGGGTTTCGCCACCTCTGACTTGAGCGTCGATTTTTGT
GATGCTCGTCAGGGGGGCGGAGCCTATGGAAAAACGCCAGCAACGCGGCCTTTTTACGGTTCCTGGCCTT
TTGCTGGCCTTTTGCTCACATGT
Features (pLannotate 1.2.2; 27 found; start..end, strand, type, name):
      1..141     -  repeat_region  AAV2 ITR: inverted terminal repeat of adeno-associated virus serotype 2 inverted
    700..733     +  protein_bind   lox2272: Cre-mediated recombination occurs in the 8-bp core sequence (GGATACTT). lox2272 sites are compatible with each other, but incompatible with loxP or loxN sites (Lee and Saito, 1988). Cre recombinase
    734..783     -  intron         β-globin intron (fragment): internally truncated intron from human β-globin
    784..817     +  protein_bind   loxP: Cre-mediated recombination occurs in the 8-bp core sequence (GCATACAT). Cre recombinase
    823..939     -  CDS            hPEST: PEST degradation sequence from mouse ornithine decarboxylase human codon-optimized
    946..993     -  CDS            hCL1: non-ORF yeast peptide conferring ubiquitin-dependent degradation human codon-optimized
   1000..2646    -  CDS            luciferase: firefly luciferase synthetic luc2 version of the luciferase gene
   2656..2676    -  CDS            TEV site: tobacco etch virus (TEV) protease recognition and cleavage site
   2780..2832    -  CDS            3xFLAG (fragment): three tandem FLAG® epitope tags, followed by an enterokinase cleavage site
   3559..3579    -  CDS            FLAG (fragment): FLAG® epitope tag, followed by an enterokinase cleavage site
   3629..3647    -  promoter       SP6 promoter: promoter for bacteriophage SP6 RNA polymerase
   3653..3671    -  promoter       T7 promoter: promoter for bacteriophage T7 RNA polymerase
   3716..3848    -  intron         chimeric intron: chimera between introns from human β-globin and immunoglobulin heavy chain genes
   3913..3946    -  protein_bind   lox2272: Cre-mediated recombination occurs in the 8-bp core sequence (GGATACTT). lox2272 sites are compatible with each other, but incompatible with loxP or loxN sites (Lee and Saito, 1988). Cre recombinase
   3947..3996    -  intron         β-globin intron (fragment): internally truncated intron from human β-globin
   3997..4030    -  protein_bind   loxP: Cre-mediated recombination occurs in the 8-bp core sequence (GCATACAT). Cre recombinase
   4031..4055    +  misc_feature   MCS (fragment): pBluescript multiple cloning site
   4055..4643    +  misc_feature   WPRE: woodchuck hepatitis virus posttranscriptional regulatory element
   4675..5151    +  polyA_signal   hGH poly(A) signal: human growth hormone polyadenylation signal
   5191..5331    +  repeat_region  AAV2 ITR: inverted terminal repeat of adeno-associated virus serotype 2 inverted
   5336..5387    -  misc_feature   bom (fragment): basis of mobility region from pBR322
   5406..5786    +  rep_origin     M13 ori (sequence partly withheld): M13 bacteriophage origin of replication; arrow indicates direction of (+) strand synthesis
   5862..5911    -  misc_feature   bom (fragment): basis of mobility region from pBR322
   6013..6048    -  CDS            rop (fragment): Rop protein, which maintains plasmids at low copy number; rop
   6143..6247    +  promoter       AmpR promoter: bla
   6248..7108    +  CDS            AmpR: β-lactamase; bla; confers resistance to ampicillin, carbenicillin, and related antibiotics
   7279..7867    +  rep_origin     ori: high-copy-number ColE1/pMB1/pBR322/pUC origin of replication
