>Addgene plasmid #110059 | AAV-P(Per2)-DIO-intron2-dLUC | addgene full sequence | sequence record 210773 | Addgene NGS Result
CCTGCAGGCAGCTGCGCGCTCGCTCGCTCACTGAGGCCGCCCGGGCGTCGGGCGACCTTTGGTCGCCCGG
CCTCAGTGAGCGAGCGAGCGCGCAGAGAGGGAGTGGCCAACTCCATCACTAGGGGTTCCTGCGGCCGCAC
GCGTCGGATTACCGAGGCTGGTCACGTCGTCGCAGGTGATAGGCCGGGGGCCCTGGTCTCTGCCGGCTGT
GAGTTGCGCAGCGGCCAAGCACCATTCCCCCGCGCCGCAGTGGTACGCGCCACTCCGGGGCTGCACGAGC
GGGCCACCGCCGTGCCAGGTGAATGGAAGTCCCGCAGGCCGGAAGTGGACGAGCCTACTCGCCCGGGCGC
GGGGGGGCGCAAGAGCGCGCAGCATCTTCATTGAGGAACCCGGGCGGCGAACATGGAGTTCCATGTGCGT
CTTATGTAAAGAGAGCGACGGGCGTCTCCACCAATTGACGAGCGTAGCTCTCAGGTTCCGCCCCGCCAGT
ATGCAAATGAGGTGGCACTCCGACCAATGGCGCGCGCAGGGGCGGGCTCAGCGCGCGCGGTCACGTTTTC
CACTATGTGACAGCGGAGGGCGACGCGGCGGCAGCGGCGCTACTGGGACTAGCGGCTCCGGGCGGCTGCG
GCGCAGGCCGAGCGCACCAAGTGACGGGCCGAGCAAGGGATCTAGAGTCGACTCCGGAATAACTTCGTAT
AGGATACTTTATACGAAGTTATGCAGAATGGTAGCTGGATTGTAGCTGCTATTAGCAATATGAAACCTCT
TAATAACTTCGTATAGCATACATTATACGAAGTTATGGTTAGACGTTGATCCTGGCGCTGGCGCAAGCAG
CAGGGTGTCTATCCATGCCGCTCTCCTGGGCGCAGCTCATGGGCAGGGTGCCGGCGGCCTGCTCCTCCAC
CTCGGGAGGGAAGCCGTGGCTGTTAAGGTGGATCACAAAGTGGCTTAAGCTACTGAACCAGTTCTTGCAA
GCAGAATTCACGGCGATCTTGCCGCCCTTCTTGGCCTTAATGAGAATCTCGCGGATCTTGCGGGCGTCCA
ACTTGCCGGTCAGTCCTTTAGGCACCTCGTCCACGAACACAACACCACCGCGCAGCTTCTTGGCGGTTGT
AACCTGGCTGGCCACATAGTCCACGATCTCCTTCTCGGTCATGGTTTTACCGTGTTCCAGCACGACGACT
GCGGCGGGCAGCTCGCCGGCATCGTCGTCGGGCAGGCCGGCGACCCCGGCGTCGAAGATGTTGGGGTGTT
GCAGCAGGATGCTCTCCAGTTCGGCTGGGGCTACCTGGTAGCCCTTGTATTTGATCAGGCTCTTCAGCCG
GTCCACGATGAAGAAGTGCTCGTCCTCGTCCCAGTAGGCGATGTCGCCGCTGTGCAGCCAGCCGTCCTTG
TCGATGAGAGCGTTTGTAGCCTCGGGGTTGTTAACGTAGCCGCTCATGATCATGGGGCCACGGACGCACA
GCTCGCCGCGCTGGTTCACACCCAGTGTCTTACCGGTGTCCAAGTCCACCACCTTAGCCTCGAAGAAGGG
CACCACCTTGCCTACTGCGCCAGGCTTGTCGTCCCCTTCGGGGGTGATCAGAATGGCGCTGGTTGTTTCT
GTCAGGCCGTAGCCCTGGCGGATGCCTGGTAGGTGGAAGCGTTTGGCCACGGCCTCACCTACCTCCTTGC
TGAGCGGCGCCCCGCCGCTGGCGATCTCGTGCAAGTTGCTTAGGTCGTACTTGTCGATGAGAGTGCTCTT
AGCGAAGAAGCTAAATAGTGTGGGCACCAGCAGGGCAGATTGAATCTTATAGTCTTGCAAGCTGCGCAAG
AATAGCTCCTCCTCGAAGCGGTACATGAGCACGACCCGAAAGCCGCAGATCAAGTAGCCCAGCGTGGTGA
ACATGCCGAAGCCGTGGTGAAATGGCACCACGCTGAGGATAGCGGTGTCGGGGATGATCTGGTTGCCGAA
GATGGGGTCGCGGGCATGACTGAATCGGACACAAGCGGTGCGGTGCGGTAGGGCTACGCCCTTGGGCAAT
CCGGTACTGCCACTACTGTTCATGATCAGGGCGATGGTTTTGTCCCGGTCGAAGCTCTCGGGCACGAAGT
CGTACTCGTTGAAGCCGGGTGGCAAATGGGAAGTCACGAAGGTGTACATGCTTTGGAAGCCCTGGTAGTC
GGTCTTGCTATCCATGATGATGATCTTTTGTATGATCGGTAGCTTCTTTTGCACGTTGAGGATCTTTTGC
AGCCCTTTCTTGCTCACGAATACGACGGTGGGCTGGCTGATGCCCATGCTGTTCAGCAGCTCGCGCTCGT
TGTAGATGTCGTTAGCTGGGGCCACAGCCACACCGATGAACAGGGCACCCAACACGGGCATGAAGAACTG
CAAGCTATTCTCGCTGCACACCACGATCCGATGGTTTGTATTCAGCCCATAGCGCTTCATAGCTTCTGCC
AGCCGAACGCTCATCTCGAAGTACTCGGCGTAGGTAATGTCCACCTCGATATGTGCGTCGGTAAAGGCGA
TGGTGCCGGGCACCAGGGCGTAGCGCTTCATGGCTTTGTGCAGCTGCTCGCCGGCGGTCCCGTCTTCGAG
TGGGTAGAATGGCGCTGGGCCCTTCTTAATGTTTTTGGCATCTTCACCTGCAGGGCCCTGAAAATACAGG
TTTTCGGATCCTGAACCGCCTGCCGATCCCTCATGCCACTCTATTTTCTGAGCTTCGAAAATATCGTTCA
GGCCGCTAGCTGCGGCCGCTCCACCCTTATCGTCATCGTCCTTGTAGTCGATGTCATGATCTTTATAATC
ACCGTCATGGTCTTTGTAGTCCTGCAAAGGAAGATAGATAGATAAGATCTCCACACGCCTCTTCCCCCAA
CCAGCCGATAAAACTGACCAGGGACATCACACCAGAGATTTTAAAGAAAATATTACCGTATGCTGGGTGG
TGGCTTTGGGACAAAGGACTTGCCTGGAGTGCCTGAGACCCATAGTATGGCCTCCATACTTCCCCTCAAA
ATAAAAGTCAGAGCTGGAGAATCAGCTCAATGGTGAAGAGAAGCACCCACACGGCTGCTTACACCCATCT
GTAACTCACAGTTCCAGGGGATCCAATGCCCTCTTCTGTCCCCTATGGTCACCAAACATGCAAGTGGTGC
ACCGACATACATACAGGCAAAACACCCATATACTTTAAAGTAAAAATTTAAAAAAGGAAAAGTCATGTTA
AAACTGAAACATAAGAGCTTCAGCTATTAGGAGACTTGAACACTGAGAGACAGAAATGAAAAGGAATATT
CTGTGATCGAATGCATGTGTGTGAGCAGGCTCCTCCGAGGTCTTACTGGACTGTCTGTTAAGTGCATCAG
ATACAAAAATGCAAAGATGACGTGGTATCGTTATTTGGAAGGACAAAGTACAATAAATACCATCTACAGG
ATTAAGAAGTACTGCCATCCTGCAAGTCCTGGTACTTGCTGCTTGAAGACGGGCGACAAACTATGGAGGG
AGCCACCCGTGTCCTGTGTGCGAGGGCCTGGCCTGAGGCTGACCTACCTTGTCATCGTCATCCTTGTAGT
CCATGGTGGCCTCTCCTTCGAGTGCAAAAAGAACAAGTAGCTTGTATTCTATAGTGTCACCTAAATGCTA
GCCTATAGTGAGTCGTATTAAGTACTCTAGCCTTAAGAGCTGTAATTGAACTGGGAGTGGACACCTGTGG
AGAGAAAGGCAAAGTGGATGTCAGTAAGACCAATAGGTGCCTATCAGAAACGCAAGAGTCTTCTCTGTCT
CGACAAGCCCAGTTTCTATTGGTCTCCTTAAACCTGTCTTGTAACCTTGATACTTACCTGCCCAGTGCCT
CACGACCAACTTTCGCTACCTTAGGACCGTTATAGTTACTGCAGCGCTAGCATAACTTCGTATAAAGTAT
CCTATACGAAGTTATTTGCCTTAACCCAGAAATTATCACTGTTATTCTTTAGAATGGTGCAAAGAATAAC
TTCGTATAATGTATGCTATACGAAGTTATGAATTCGATATCAAGCTTATCGATAATCAACCTCTGGATTA
CAAAATTTGTGAAAGATTGACTGGTATTCTTAACTATGTTGCTCCTTTTACGCTATGTGGATACGCTGCT
TTAATGCCTTTGTATCATGCTATTGCTTCCCGTATGGCTTTCATTTTCTCCTCCTTGTATAAATCCTGGT
TGCTGTCTCTTTATGAGGAGTTGTGGCCCGTTGTCAGGCAACGTGGCGTGGTGTGCACTGTGTTTGCTGA
CGCAACCCCCACTGGTTGGGGCATTGCCACCACCTGTCAGCTCCTTTCCGGGACTTTCGCTTTCCCCCTC
CCTATTGCCACGGCGGAACTCATCGCCGCCTGCCTTGCCCGCTGCTGGACAGGGGCTCGGCTGTTGGGCA
CTGACAATTCCGTGGTGTTGTCGGGGAAATCATCGTCCTTTCCTTGGCTGCTCGCCTATGTTGCCACCTG
GATTCTGCGCGGGACGTCCTTCTGCTACGTCCCTTCGGCCCTCAATCCAGCGGACCTTCCTTCCCGCGGC
CTGCTGCCGGCTCTGCGGCCTCTTCCGCGTCTTCGCCTTCGCCCTCAGACGAGTCGGATCTCCCTTTGGG
CCGCCTCCCCGCATCGATACCGAGCGCTGCTCGAGAGATCTACGGGTGGCATCCCTGTGACCCCTCCCCA
GTGCCTCTCCTGGCCCTGGAAGTTGCCACTCCAGTGCCCACCAGCCTTGTCCTAATAAAATTAAGTTGCA
TCATTTTGTCTGACTAGGTGTCCTTCTATAATATTATGGGGTGGAGGGGGGTGGTATGGAGCAAGGGGCA
AGTTGGGAAGACAACCTGTAGGGCCTGCGGGGTCTATTGGGAACCAAGCTGGAGTGCAGTGGCACAATCT
TGGCTCACTGCAATCTCCGCCTCCTGGGTTCAAGCGATTCTCCTGCCTCAGCCTCCCGAGTTGTTGGGAT
TCCAGGCATGCATGACCAGGCTCAGCTAATTTTTGTTTTTTTGGTAGAGACGGGGTTTCACCATATTGGC
CAGGCTGGTCTCCAACTCCTAATCTCAGGTGATCTACCCACCTTGGCCTCCCAAATTGCTGGGATTACAG
GCGTGAACCACTGCTCCCTTCCCTGTCCTTCTGATTTTGTAGGTAACCACGTGCGGACCGAGCGGCCGCA
GGAACCCCTAGTGATGGAGTTGGCCACTCCCTCTCTGCGCGCTCGCTCGCTCACTGAGGCCGGGCGACCA
AAGGTCGCCCGACGCCCGGGCTTTGCCCGGGCGGCCTCAGTGAGCGAGCGAGCGCGCAGCTGCCTGCAGG
GGCGCCTGATGCGGTATTTTCTCCTTACGCATCTGTGCGGTATTTCACACCGCATA
[95 nt withheld, positions 5377-5471]
T
[46 nt withheld, positions 5473-5518]
C
[141 nt withheld, positions 5520-5660]
CCTTTGACGTTGGAGTCCACGTTCTTT
[37 nt withheld, positions 5688-5724]
ACTCTATCTCGGGCTATTCTTTTGATTTATAAGGGATTTTGCCGATTTCGGTCTATTGGTTAAAAAATGA
GCTGATTTAACAAAAATTTAACGCGAATTTTAACAAAATATTAACGTTTACAATTTTATGGTGCACTCTC
AGTACAATCTGCTCTGATGCCGCATAGTTAAGCCAGCCCCGACACCCGCCAACACCCGCTGACGCGCCCT
GACGGGCTTGTCTGCTCCCGGCATCCGCTTACAGACAAGCTGTGACCGTCTCCGGGAGCTGCATGTGTCA
GAGGTTTTCACCGTCATCACCGAAACGCGCGAGACGAAAGGGCCTCGTGATACGCCTATTTTTATAGGTT
AATGTCATGATAATAATGGTTTCTTAGACGTCAGGTGGCACTTTTCGGGGAAATGTGCGCGGAACCCCTA
TTTGTTTATTTTTCTAAATACATTCAAATATGTATCCGCTCATGAGACAATAACCCTGATAAATGCTTCA
ATAATATTGAAAAAGGAAGAGTATGAGTATTCAACATTTCCGTGTCGCCCTTATTCCCTTTTTTGCGGCA
TTTTGCCTTCCTGTTTTTGCTCACCCAGAAACGCTGGTGAAAGTAAAAGATGCTGAAGATCAGTTGGGTG
CACGAGTGGGTTACATCGAACTGGATCTCAACAGCGGTAAGATCCTTGAGAGTTTTCGCCCCGAAGAACG
TTTTCCAATGATGAGCACTTTTAAAGTTCTGCTATGTGGCGCGGTATTATCCCGTATTGACGCCGGGCAA
GAGCAACTCGGTCGCCGCATACACTATTCTCAGAATGACTTGGTTGAGTACTCACCAGTCACAGAAAAGC
ATCTTACGGATGGCATGACAGTAAGAGAATTATGCAGTGCTGCCATAACCATGAGTGATAACACTGCGGC
CAACTTACTTCTGACAACGATCGGAGGACCGAAGGAGCTAACCGCTTTTTTGCACAACATGGGGGATCAT
GTAACTCGCCTTGATCGTTGGGAACCGGAGCTGAATGAAGCCATACCAAACGACGAGCGTGACACCACGA
TGCCTGTAGCAATGGCAACAACGTTGCGCAAACTATTAACTGGCGAACTACTTACTCTAGCTTCCCGGCA
ACAATTAATAGACTGGATGGAGGCGGATAAAGTTGCAGGACCACTTCTGCGCTCGGCCCTTCCGGCTGGC
TGGTTTATTGCTGATAAATCTGGAGCCGGTGAGCGTGGGTCTCGCGGTATCATTGCAGCACTGGGGCCAG
ATGGTAAGCCCTCCCGTATCGTAGTTATCTACACGACGGGGAGTCAGGCAACTATGGATGAACGAAATAG
ACAGATCGCTGAGATAGGTGCCTCACTGATTAAGCATTGGTAACTGTCAGACCAAGTTTACTCATATATA
CTTTAGATTGATTTAAAACTTCATTTTTAATTTAAAAGGATCTAGGTGAAGATCCTTTTTGATAATCTCA
TGACCAAAATCCCTTAACGTGAGTTTTCGTTCCACTGAGCGTCAGACCCCGTAGAAAAGATCAAAGGATC
TTCTTGAGATCCTTTTTTTCTGCGCGTAATCTGCTGCTTGCAAACAAAAAAACCACCGCTACCAGCGGTG
GTTTGTTTGCCGGATCAAGAGCTACCAACTCTTTTTCCGAAGGTAACTGGCTTCAGCAGAGCGCAGATAC
CAAATACTGTTCTTCTAGTGTAGCCGTAGTTAGGCCACCACTTCAAGAACTCTGTAGCACCGCCTACATA
CCTCGCTCTGCTAATCCTGTTACCAGTGGCTGCTGCCAGTGGCGATAAGTCGTGTCTTACCGGGTTGGAC
TCAAGACGATAGTTACCGGATAAGGCGCAGCGGTCGGGCTGAACGGGGGGTTCGTGCACACAGCCCAGCT
TGGAGCGAACGACCTACACCGAACTGAGATACCTACAGCGTGAGCTATGAGAAAGCGCCACGCTTCCCGA
AGGGAGAAAGGCGGACAGGTATCCGGTAAGCGGCAGGGTCGGAACAGGAGAGCGCACGAGGGAGCTTCCA
GGGGGAAACGCCTGGTATCTTTATAGTCCTGTCGGGTTTCGCCACCTCTGACTTGAGCGTCGATTTTTGT
GATGCTCGTCAGGGGGGCGGAGCCTATGGAAAAACGCCAGCAACGCGGCCTTTTTACGGTTCCTGGCCTT
TTGCTGGCCTTTTGCTCACATGT
Features (pLannotate 1.2.2; 28 found; start..end, strand, type, name):
     12..39      +  repeat_region  AAV2 ITR (fragment): inverted terminal repeat of adeno-associated virus serotype 2 inverted
     68..95      +  repeat_region  AAV2 ITR (fragment): inverted terminal repeat of adeno-associated virus serotype 2 inverted
    689..722     +  protein_bind   lox2272: Cre-mediated recombination occurs in the 8-bp core sequence (GGATACTT). lox2272 sites are compatible with each other, but incompatible with loxP or loxN sites (Lee and Saito, 1988). Cre recombinase
    723..772     -  intron         β-globin intron (fragment): internally truncated intron from human β-globin
    773..806     +  protein_bind   loxP: Cre-mediated recombination occurs in the 8-bp core sequence (GCATACAT). Cre recombinase
    812..928     -  CDS            hPEST: PEST degradation sequence from mouse ornithine decarboxylase human codon-optimized
    935..982     -  CDS            hCL1: non-ORF yeast peptide conferring ubiquitin-dependent degradation human codon-optimized
    989..2635    -  CDS            luciferase: firefly luciferase synthetic luc2 version of the luciferase gene
   2645..2665    -  CDS            TEV site: tobacco etch virus (TEV) protease recognition and cleavage site
   2769..2821    -  CDS            3xFLAG (fragment): three tandem FLAG® epitope tags, followed by an enterokinase cleavage site
   3548..3568    -  CDS            FLAG (fragment): FLAG® epitope tag, followed by an enterokinase cleavage site
   3618..3636    -  promoter       SP6 promoter: promoter for bacteriophage SP6 RNA polymerase
   3642..3660    -  promoter       T7 promoter: promoter for bacteriophage T7 RNA polymerase
   3705..3837    -  intron         chimeric intron: chimera between introns from human β-globin and immunoglobulin heavy chain genes
   3902..3935    -  protein_bind   lox2272: Cre-mediated recombination occurs in the 8-bp core sequence (GGATACTT). lox2272 sites are compatible with each other, but incompatible with loxP or loxN sites (Lee and Saito, 1988). Cre recombinase
   3936..3985    -  intron         β-globin intron (fragment): internally truncated intron from human β-globin
   3986..4019    -  protein_bind   loxP: Cre-mediated recombination occurs in the 8-bp core sequence (GCATACAT). Cre recombinase
   4020..4044    +  misc_feature   MCS (fragment): pBluescript multiple cloning site
   4044..4632    +  misc_feature   WPRE: woodchuck hepatitis virus posttranscriptional regulatory element
   4664..5140    +  polyA_signal   hGH poly(A) signal: human growth hormone polyadenylation signal
   5180..5320    +  repeat_region  AAV2 ITR: inverted terminal repeat of adeno-associated virus serotype 2 inverted
   5325..5376    -  misc_feature   bom (fragment): basis of mobility region from pBR322
   5395..5850    +  rep_origin     f1 ori (sequence partly withheld): f1 bacteriophage origin of replication; arrow indicates direction of (+) strand synthesis
   5851..5900    -  misc_feature   bom (fragment): basis of mobility region from pBR322
   6002..6037    -  CDS            rop (fragment): Rop protein, which maintains plasmids at low copy number; rop
   6132..6236    +  promoter       AmpR promoter: bla
   6237..7097    +  CDS            AmpR: β-lactamase; bla; confers resistance to ampicillin, carbenicillin, and related antibiotics
   7268..7856    +  rep_origin     ori: high-copy-number ColE1/pMB1/pBR322/pUC origin of replication
