[The description below was written by a language model from this plasmid's Addgene catalogue record and pLannotate feature annotations shown in this document.]
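Description:
AAV-P(Per2)-DIO-intron2-dLUC is an AAV2-based transfer plasmid of about 7.9 kb that carries a Cre-dependent bioluminescent reporter of mouse Per2 transcription. It is propagated in E. coli through a high-copy ColE1/pUC-type origin with ampicillin selection (AmpR), and the backbone also holds an f1/M13 phage origin. AAV2 inverted terminal repeats flank the payload so that it can be packaged into recombinant AAV for delivery to mammalian cells. The depositor's sequence shows both ITRs intact. The repository's sequencing result, which is 11 nt shorter, annotates only short fragments of the left ITR. This may reflect the difficulty of reading through these repeats or a partial deletion, and the record does not settle the question.

The record names the mouse Per2 promoter as the driver. The annotation software did not label it, but it presumably lies in the unannotated stretch between the left ITR and the first lox site. Downstream is a DIO (double-floxed inverted) cassette bounded by paired, oppositely oriented lox2272 and loxP sites. Its contents sit in antisense orientation until Cre recombinase flips and locks them into the sense direction. The inverted segment encodes firefly luciferase (luc2) fused to hCL1 and hPEST degradation sequences. This destabilised "dLUC" turns over quickly, so light output follows changes in transcription closely. The segment also contains a chimeric intron, short T7 and SP6 promoter sequences, FLAG-tag fragments and a TEV site. A largely unannotated stretch among these probably holds the Per2 intron 2 element named in the record. A WPRE and the hGH polyadenylation signal follow the cassette to support transcript processing and expression. The associated work used such reporters for long-term in vivo recording of circadian rhythms in the brains of freely moving mice, with expression restricted to Cre-expressing cell populations.
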