Addgene plasmid #110059: AAV-P(Per2)-DIO-intron2-dLUC
Purpose: Per2 transcription luciferase reporter
Depositing lab: Eric Erquan Zhang. Depositing organization: National Institute of Biological Sciences, Beijing. Publication: Long-term in vivo recording of circadian rhythms in brains of freely moving mice. Mei L, Fan Y, Lv X, Welsh DK, Zhan C, Zhang EE. Proc Natl Acad Sci U S A. 2018 Apr 2. pii: 1717735115. doi: 10.1073/pnas.1717735115. PubMed 29610316.
Backbone
  Vector backbone: aav2
  Backbone size w/o insert (bp): 4171
  Total vector size (bp): 7928
  Vector type: Mammalian Expression, AAV, Cre/Lox
Growth in bacteria
  Bacterial resistance: Ampicillin, 100 μg/mL
  Growth temperature: 37°C
  Growth strain: NEB Stable
  Copy number: High Copy
Gene/Insert
  Gene/Insert name: Per2 promoter and luciferase (alt name: Per2 intron2)
  Species: M. musculus (mouse)
  Entrez Gene: Per2 (a.k.a. mKIAA0347, mPer2)
  Promoter: Per2
  Cloning method: Gibson Cloning
  Sequencing primers: 5′ Unknown
Terms and licenses: Academic/Nonprofit Terms; Industry Terms: Not Available to Industry
How to cite: AAV-P(Per2)-DIO-intron2-dLUC was a gift from Eric Erquan Zhang (Addgene plasmid # 110059 ; http://n2t.net/addgene:110059 ; RRID:Addgene_110059)
